>Addgene plasmid #220681 | AiP1926 - pAAV-AiE2554m-minBG-SYFP2-WPRE-BGHpA | addgene full sequence | sequence record 465216 | Addgene NGS Result
CCTGCAGGCAGCTGCGCGCTCGCTCGCTCACTGAGGCCGCCCGGGCGTCGGGCGACCTTTGGTCGCCCGG
CCTCAGTGAGCGAGCGAGCGCGCAGAGAGGGAGTGGCCAACTCCATCACTAGGGGTTCCTGCGGCCGCAT
TGTTTTGTTTTTCTCTCTGGGATGAGAGGAGAATGAAGAATGCACCTTATTAGAATCAGAGAACAAGAAG
GAGTTGAGCCCTCTGACTCCTCTTAGAATTTTAAAGTAAGCCATATAGGGGAGGAAAAAAAATACTTCTC
AAAGTTGACACAAATGTTTAGGGGAAATCACAGAATATTGTTTAAAGGTTTTAGCTGAAAGCCCGATATT
TGAGAATTAGTGAAGAGGTTTAATATTGTTGTGTAGTTTGTGTAGCTTGCTGTTTGTGGGAACTTGCAGA
TACAATGCATACAGACTCGTCGGTGCCCCTCCGCAATCACACACACTGGCTGCTGGATATGGCAGTGATA
TCACAGAGAGTGAGTTAGCATCTGTTCAGCCCTGAGTCAGTGACATATGCTGTGTCTTATTTTGACTAGC
TAGTAGCTCGAGATTTAAGAAAAATATGATCTTAGAAAAATATGACAAAATTGCATTTTAGTACTCCGAG
ATTTGTGTTTGTGGGGCTATTCTAAACACAAATCCTTTCATTTGAAATAGTGCTGAAATTATGTCATCTT
GCTTTTCCTGTAAATTTTTGGAAGAGACTCATCTCTTCCTTTTTTATTGTGGAGTACCAGTATTATTTAC
ATTGAACTTCCTACCTCAAATGTGCCTGTACTTACGGAGCTCGGGCTGGGCATAAAAGTCAGGGCAGAGC
CATCTATTGCTTACATTTGCTTCTGGGATCCAGATCTTTCGAAGCTAGCGCTACCGGTCGCCACCATGGT
GAGCAAGGGCGAGGAGCTGTTCACCGGGGTGGTGCCCATCCTGGTCGAGCTGGACGGCGACGTAAACGGC
CACAAGTTCAGCGTGTCCGGCGAGGGCGAGGGCGATGCCACCTACGGCAAGCTGACCCTGAAGCTGATCT
GCACCACCGGCAAGCTGCCCGTGCCCTGGCCCACCCTCGTGACCACCCTGGGCTACGGCGTGCAGTGCTT
CGCCCGCTACCCCGACCACATGAAGCAGCACGACTTCTTCAAGTCCGCCATGCCCGAAGGCTACGTCCAG
GAGCGCACCATCTTCTTCAAGGACGACGGCAACTACAAGACCCGCGCCGAGGTGAAGTTCGAGGGCGACA
CCCTGGTGAACCGCATCGAGCTGAAGGGCATCGACTTCAAGGAGGACGGCAACATCCTGGGGCACAAGCT
GGAGTACAACTACAACAGCCACAACGTCTATATCACCGCCGACAAGCAGAAGAACGGCATCAAGGCCAAC
TTCAAGATCCGCCACAACATCGAGGACGGCGGCGTGCAGCTCGCCGACCACTACCAGCAGAACACCCCCA
TCGGCGACGGCCCCGTGCTGCTGCCCGACAACCACTACCTGAGCTACCAGTCCAAGCTGAGCAAAGACCC
CAACGAGAAGCGCGATCACATGGTCCTGCTGGAGTTCGTGACCGCCGCCGGGATCACTCTCGGCATGGAC
GAGCTGTACAAGTAAGTCGACGGCGCGCCGCGGCCGCGAATTCGATATCATAATCAACCTCTGGATTACA
AAATTTGTGAAAGATTGACTGGTATTCTTAACTATGTTGCTCCTTTTACGCTATGTGGATACGCTGCTTT
AATGCCTTTGTATCATGCTATTGCTTCCCGTATGGCTTTCATTTTCTCCTCCTTGTATAAATCCTGGTTA
GTTCTTGCCACGGCGGAACTCATCGCCGCCTGCCTTGCCCGCTGCTGGACAGGGGCTCGGCTGTTGGGCA
CTGACAATTCCGTGGCTCGAGAGATCTTCGACTGTGCCTTCTAGTTGCCAGCCATCTGTTGTTTGCCCCT
CCCCCGTGCCTTCCTTGACCCTGGAAGGTGCCACTCCCACTGTCCTTTCCTAATAAAATGAGGAAATTGC
ATCGCATTGTCTGAGTAGGTGTCATTCTATTCTGGGGGGTGGGGTGGGGCAGGACAGCAAGGGGGAGGAT
TGGGAAGACAATAGCAGGCATGAGATCTCACGTGCGGACCGAGCGGCCGCAGGAACCCCTAGTGATGGAG
TTGGCCACTCCCTCTCTGCGCGCTCGCTCGCTCACTGAGGCCGGGCGACCAAAGGTCGCCCGACGCCCGG
GCTTTGCCCGGGCGGCCTCAGTGAGCGAGCGAGCGCGCAGCTGCCTGCAGGGGCGCCTGATGCGGTATTT
TCTCCTTACGCATCTGTGCGGTATTTCACACCGCATA
[95 nt withheld, positions 2348-2442]
T
[46 nt withheld, positions 2444-2489]
C
[141 nt withheld, positions 2491-2631]
CCTTTGACGTTGGAGTCCACGTTCTTT
[37 nt withheld, positions 2659-2695]
ACTCTATCTCGGGCTATTCTTTTGATTTATAAGGGATTTTGCCGATTTCGGTCTATTGGTTAAAAAATGA
GCTGATTTAACAAAAATTTAACGCGAATTTTAACAAAATATTAACGTTTACAATTTTATGGTGCACTCTC
AGTACAATCTGCTCTGATGCCGCATAGTTAAGCCAGCCCCGACACCCGCCAACACCCGCTGACGCGCCCT
GACGGGCTTGTCTGCTCCCGGCATCCGCTTACAGACAAGCTGTGACCGTCTCCGGGAGCTGCATGTGTCA
GAGGTTTTCACCGTCATCACCGAAACGCGCGAGACGAAAGGGCCTCGTGATACGCCTATTTTTATAGGTT
AATGTCATGATAATAATGGTTTCTTAGACGTCAGGTGGCACTTTTCGGGGAAATGTGCGCGGAACCCCTA
TTTGTTTATTTTTCTAAATACATTCAAATATGTATCCGCTCATGAGACAATAACCCTGATAAATGCTTCA
ATAATATTGAAAAAGGAAGAGTATGAGTATTCAACATTTCCGTGTCGCCCTTATTCCCTTTTTTGCGGCA
TTTTGCCTTCCTGTTTTTGCTCACCCAGAAACGCTGGTGAAAGTAAAAGATGCTGAAGATCAGTTGGGTG
CACGAGTGGGTTACATCGAACTGGATCTCAACAGCGGTAAGATCCTTGAGAGTTTTCGCCCCGAAGAACG
TTTTCCAATGATGAGCACTTTTAAAGTTCTGCTATGTGGCGCGGTATTATCCCGTATTGACGCCGGGCAA
GAGCAACTCGGTCGCCGCATACACTATTCTCAGAATGACTTGGTTGAGTACTCACCAGTCACAGAAAAGC
ATCTTACGGATGGCATGACAGTAAGAGAATTATGCAGTGCTGCCATAACCATGAGTGATAACACTGCGGC
CAACTTACTTCTGACAACGATCGGAGGACCGAAGGAGCTAACCGCTTTTTTGCACAACATGGGGGATCAT
GTAACTCGCCTTGATCGTTGGGAACCGGAGCTGAATGAAGCCATACCAAACGACGAGCGTGACACCACGA
TGCCTGTAGCAATGGCAACAACGTTGCGCAAACTATTAACTGGCGAACTACTTACTCTAGCTTCCCGGCA
ACAATTAATAGACTGGATGGAGGCGGATAAAGTTGCAGGACCACTTCTGCGCTCGGCCCTTCCGGCTGGC
TGGTTTATTGCTGATAAATCTGGAGCCGGTGAGCGTGGGTCTCGCGGTATCATTGCAGCACTGGGGCCAG
ATGGTAAGCCCTCCCGTATCGTAGTTATCTACACGACGGGGAGTCAGGCAACTATGGATGAACGAAATAG
ACAGATCGCTGAGATAGGTGCCTCACTGATTAAGCATTGGTAACTGTCAGACCAAGTTTACTCATATATA
CTTTAGATTGATTTAAAACTTCATTTTTAATTTAAAAGGATCTAGGTGAAGATCCTTTTTGATAATCTCA
TGACCAAAATCCCTTAACGTGAGTTTTCGTTCCACTGAGCGTCAGACCCCGTAGAAAAGATCAAAGGATC
TTCTTGAGATCCTTTTTTTCTGCGCGTAATCTGCTGCTTGCAAACAAAAAAACCACCGCTACCAGCGGTG
GTTTGTTTGCCGGATCAAGAGCTACCAACTCTTTTTCCGAAGGTAACTGGCTTCAGCAGAGCGCAGATAC
CAAATACTGTTCTTCTAGTGTAGCCGTAGTTAGGCCACCACTTCAAGAACTCTGTAGCACCGCCTACATA
CCTCGCTCTGCTAATCCTGTTACCAGTGGCTGCTGCCAGTGGCGATAAGTCGTGTCTTACCGGGTTGGAC
TCAAGACGATAGTTACCGGATAAGGCGCAGCGGTCGGGCTGAACGGGGGGTTCGTGCACACAGCCCAGCT
TGGAGCGAACGACCTACACCGAACTGAGATACCTACAGCGTGAGCTATGAGAAAGCGCCACGCTTCCCGA
AGGGAGAAAGGCGGACAGGTATCCGGTAAGCGGCAGGGTCGGAACAGGAGAGCGCACGAGGGAGCTTCCA
GGGGGAAACGCCTGGTATCTTTATAGTCCTGTCGGGTTTCGCCACCTCTGACTTGAGCGTCGATTTTTGT
GATGCTCGTCAGGGGGGCGGAGCCTATGGAAAAACGCCAGCAACGCGGCCTTTTTACGGTTCCTGGCCTT
TTGCTGGCCTTTTGCTCACATGT
Features (pLannotate 1.2.2; 14 found; start..end, strand, type, name):
     12..39      +  repeat_region  AAV2 ITR (fragment): inverted terminal repeat of adeno-associated virus serotype 2 inverted
     68..95      +  repeat_region  AAV2 ITR (fragment): inverted terminal repeat of adeno-associated virus serotype 2 inverted
    906..1622    +  CDS            SYFP2: SYFP2 is a basic (constitutively fluorescent) yellow fluorescent protein published in 2006, derived from Aequorea victoria. It is reported to be a very rapidly-maturing monomer with moderate acid sensitivity.
   1662..1819    +  misc_feature   WPRE (fragment): woodchuck hepatitis virus posttranscriptional regulatory element
   1825..1905    +  misc_feature   WPRE (fragment): woodchuck hepatitis virus posttranscriptional regulatory element
   1922..2033    +  polyA_signal   bGH poly(A) signal: bovine growth hormone polyadenylation signal
   2151..2291    +  repeat_region  AAV2 ITR: inverted terminal repeat of adeno-associated virus serotype 2 inverted
   2296..2347    -  misc_feature   bom (fragment): basis of mobility region from pBR322
   2366..2821    +  rep_origin     f1 ori (sequence partly withheld): f1 bacteriophage origin of replication; arrow indicates direction of (+) strand synthesis
   2822..2871    -  misc_feature   bom (fragment): basis of mobility region from pBR322
   2973..3008    -  CDS            rop (fragment): Rop protein, which maintains plasmids at low copy number; rop
   3103..3207    +  promoter       AmpR promoter: bla
   3208..4068    +  CDS            AmpR: β-lactamase; bla; confers resistance to ampicillin, carbenicillin, and related antibiotics
   4239..4827    +  rep_origin     ori: high-copy-number ColE1/pMB1/pBR322/pUC origin of replication
