[The description below was written by a language model from this plasmid's Addgene catalogue record and pLannotate feature annotations shown in this document.]
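Description:
AiP1926 - pAAV-AiE2554m-minBG-SYFP2-WPRE-BGHpA is a 4,888 nt AAV transfer plasmid built on a pAAV2 backbone, intended for packaging a reporter genome into recombinant adeno-associated virus for delivery to brain tissue. In bacteria it is maintained as a high-copy plasmid through a ColE1/pUC-type origin and selected with ampicillin via the β-lactamase gene and its own promoter. An f1 phage origin is also present, along with small remnants of pBR322 bom and rop sequence that are unlikely to be functional. The record lists a recombination-deficient strain for growth, consistent with the usual need to protect the repeat-rich ITRs from rearrangement.

The payload sits between AAV2 inverted terminal repeats, which provide the signals for genome replication and encapsidation. The downstream ITR is annotated in full, whereas the upstream one is detected only as two short fragments, which may reflect annotation or sequencing limits in this structured region rather than a true truncation. Within the cassette, the enhancer AiE2554m is placed upstream of the minimal beta-globin promoter (minBG). Neither element is annotated in the feature table, but they presumably occupy the unannotated stretch before the coding sequence. A minimal promoter has little activity alone, so expression of the monomeric, fast-maturing yellow fluorescent protein SYFP2 depends largely on the enhancer's cell-type specificity. A WPRE, annotated as two fragments that suggest a shortened version, boosts transcript stability and expression, and the bovine growth hormone polyadenylation signal terminates the message.

The construct belongs to a collection of enhancer AAVs for genetic access to cortical cell types and serves to label, and thereby evaluate, the brain cell populations in which AiE2554m is active. The record does not state which populations these are. MluI and SgrAI sites retained from cloning flank the inserted segment.
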