Addgene plasmid #220681: AiP1926 - pAAV-AiE2554m-minBG-SYFP2-WPRE-BGHpA
Purpose: AiE2554m is an enhancer sequence, designed to drive AAV-mediated transgene expression in specific populations of brain cells
Depositing lab: Allen Institute for Brain Science & Bosiljka Tasic. Depositing organization: Allen Institute. Publication: A suite of enhancer AAVs and transgenic mouse lines for genetic access to cortical cell types. Ben-Simon Y, Hooper M, Narayan S, Daigle TL, Dwivedi D, Way SW, Oster A, Stafford DA, Mich JK, Taormina MJ, Martinez RA, Opitz-Araya X, Roth JR, Alexander JR, Allen S, Amster A, Arbuckle J, Ayala A, Baker PM, Bakken TE, Barcelli T, Barta S, Bendrick J, Bertagnolli D, Bielstein C, Bishwakarma P, Bowlus J, Boyer G, Brouner K, Casian B, Casper T, Chakka AB, Chakrabarty R, Chance RK, Chavan S, Clark M, Colbert K, Collman F, Daniel S, Departee M, DiValentin P, Donadio N, Dotson N, Egdorf T, Fliss T, Gabitto M, Garcia J, Gary A, Gasperini M, Gloe J, Goldy J, Gore BB, Graybuck L, Greisman N, Haeseleer F, Halterman C, Haradon Z, Hastings SD, Helback O, Ho W, Hockemeyer D, Huang C, Huff S, Hunker A, Johansen N, Jones D, Juneau Z, Kalmbach B, Kannan M, Khem S, Kussick E, Kutsal R, Larsen R, Lee C, Lee AY, Leibly M, Lenz GH, Li S, Liang E, Lusk N, Madigan Z, Malloy J, Malone J, McCue R, Melchor J, Mollenkopf T, Moosman S, Morin E, Newman D, Ng L, Ngo K, Omstead V, Otto S, Oyama A, Pena N, Pham T, Phillips E, Pom CA, Potekhina L, Ransford S, Ray PL, Rette D, Reynoldson C, Rimorin C, Rocha D, Ruiz A, Sanchez REA, Sawyer L, Sedeno-Cortes A, Sevigny JP, Shapovalova N, Shepard N, Shulga L, Sigler AR, Siverts L, Soliman S, Somasundaram S, Staats B, Stewart K, Szelenyi E, Tieu M, Trader C, Tran A, van Velthoven CTJ, Walker M, Wang Y, Weed N, Wirthlin M, Wood T, Wynalda B, Yao Z, Zhou T, Ariza J, Dee N, Reding M, Ronellenfitch K, Mufti S, Sunkin SM, Smith KA, Esposito L, Waters J, Thyagarajan B, Yao S, Lein ES, Zeng H, Levi BP, Ngai J, Ting JT, Tasic B. Cell. 2025 May 16:S0092-8674(25)00513-6. doi: 10.1016/j.cell.2025.05.002. PubMed 40403729.
Backbone
  Vector backbone: pAAV2
  Vector type: AAV
Growth in bacteria
  Bacterial resistance: Ampicillin, 100 μg/mL
  Growth temperature: 37°C
  Growth strain: NEB Stable
  Copy number: High Copy
Gene/Insert
  Gene/Insert name: SYFP2
  Species: Synthetic
  Promoter: minBG
  Cloning method: Gibson Cloning
Terms and licenses: Academic/Nonprofit Terms; Industry Terms: Not Available to Industry
Depositor comments: 5' Cloning Site: MluI (not destroyed), 3' Cloning Site: SgrAI (not destroyed). Please visit https://doi.org/10.1101/2024.06.10.597244 for bioRxiv preprint.
How to cite: AiP1926 - pAAV-AiE2554m-minBG-SYFP2-WPRE-BGHpA was a gift from Allen Institute for Brain Science & Bosiljka Tasic (Addgene plasmid # 220681 ; http://n2t.net/addgene:220681 ; RRID:Addgene_220681)
